>Addgene plasmid #113685 | pJEP308-pAAV-EFS-dSaCas9-VP64-Dio-pA | depositor full sequence | sequence record 214979 | pJEP308-pAAV-EFS-dSaCas9-VP64-Dio-pA sequence 7021 bps
CCTGCAGGCAGCTGCGCGCTCGCTCGCTCACTGAGGCCGCCCGGGCAAAGCCCGGGCGTCGGGCGACCTT
TGGTCGCCCGGCCTCAGTGAGCGAGCGAGCGCGCAGAGAGGGAGTGGCCAACTCCATCACTAGGGGTTCC
TGCGGCCGCACGCGTTCGAGTGGCTCCGGTGCCCGTCAGTGGGCAGAGCGCACATCGCCCACAGTCCCCG
AGAAGTTGGGGGGAGGGGTCGGCAATTGAACGGGTGCCTAGAGAAGGTGGCGCGGGGTAAACTGGGAAAG
TGATGTCGTGTACTGGCTCCGCCTTTTTCCCGAGGGTGGGGGAGAACCGTATATAAGTGCAGTAGTCGCC
GTGAACGTTCTTTTTCGCAACGGGTTTGCCGCCAGAACACAGGTGTCGTGACGCGGGAATTCGAGTCGAC
TCCGGAATAACTTCGTATAGGATACTTTATACGAAGTTATGCAGAATGGTAGCTGGATTGTAGCTGCTAT
TAGCAATATGAAACCTCTTAATAACTTCGTATAGCATACATTATACGAAGTTATGGCGCGCCTTACTTGT
GAATTCGGTACCTCTAGATCATCTTGAGTTAATCAGCATGTCCAGGTCGAAATCATCAAGGGCGTCACTG
CCGAGCATGTCGAGGTCAAAGTCATCAAGGGCATCCGAACCAAGCATGTCAAGGTCAAAATCATCGAGGG
CGTCACTTCCCAGCATATCCAGATCAAAATCGTCCAATGCGTCAGCCCGTCCGGAACCGCTGGCCTCGGA
TCCCTTTTTCTTTTTTGCCTGGCCGGCCTTTTTCGTGGCCGCCGGCCTTTTGCCCTTTTTGATGATCTGA
GGGTGCTTCTTAGATTTCACTTCATACAGGTTGCCCAGAATGTCTGTGCTGTACTTCTTAATGCTCTGGG
TCTTGGAGGCGATTGTCTTAATGATCCTGGGGGGCCTCTTGTCGTTCATGTTTTCCAGGTACTCGCGGTA
GGTGATGTCGATCATGTTCACTTCGATCCGGTTCAGCAGGTCGTTGTTCACGCCGATCACTCTATACAGC
TCGCCGTTGATCTTGATCAGATCGTTGTTGTAGAAGGAGGCGATAAACTCGGCCTGGTTGCTGATCTTCT
TCAGCTTCTTAGCTTCCTCATAGCACTTGCTATTCACTTCGTAGTAGTTTTCTTTTTTGATCACATCCAG
ATTCTTCACGGTCACGAACTTGTACACGCCATTGTCCAGGTACACGTCGAATCTGTAGGGCTTCAGGGAC
AGCTTCACGACCTTGTTTCTGCTGTTGGGGTAGTCGTCGGTGATGTCCAGATGGGCGTTCAGTTTGTTGC
CGTAATACTTAATCTTCTTGATCACGGGGCCGTTGTCCTTTTTGGAGTACTTGGTCAGGTAGTTCCCGGT
TTCCTCGTAGTACTTGTACAGGGGATTCTTCTCGTCGCCGTACTGTTCCATAATCAGCTTCAGTTTCTGG
TAGGTCTGGGGGTCGTGGTGGTACATCAGCAGCTTTTCGGGGCTCTTGTTGATCAGCTTTTTCAGCTTGT
CATTGTCCTTGTCGTACAGGCCGTTCAGATTGTTCACGATCAGGGTGTTGCCCTTGTCGTCCTTCCGGGT
GGAGTACAGGGTGTCGTTAATCAGCTCTCTATTAGGCTTCTTGTCCACCCGGTGGCTGTACTTGTAGTCC
TTGAAGTCCTTAATGTGCTTGATCTGGTGGGGGGTGATGAAGATCTCTTTGTACTCCTGCTCGGTTTCGA
TCTCGGGCATGCTCTCGGCCTGCTTTTCCTCGAACATCTGGTTTTCCATCACTTTTTTGGCCTTGTCCAG
TTTCTTCCACTCTTTGAAGATGAAATCGGCGTTGGCAATGATCAGGGCGTCCTCGGCGTGGTGCTTGTAC
CCCTTGTTCCGCTCTTTCTTAAACTTCCACTTCCGCCGCAGAAAGCTGGTGAAGCCGCCATTGATGGACT
TCACTTTCACGTCCAGGTTGTTCACTCTGAAGTAGCTCCGCAGCAGGTTCATCAGGCCTCTGGTGGCGTA
TCTGGTATCCACCAGGTTCCGGTTGATGAAGTCTTTCTGCACGGAGAACCTGTTGATGTCCCGTTCTTCC
AGCAGATACTCTTTCTTGGTCTTGCTGATTCTGCCCTTGCCCTTGGCCAGATTCAGGATGTGCTTCTTGA
AGGTTTCGTAGCTGATCTTGCTGTCGCTGCTGCTCAGGTACTGGAATGGGGTCCGGTTGCCCTTCTTGCT
GGCTTCTTCCTGCTTCACGAGCACCTTGTTGTTGAAGCTGTTGTCGAAGGACACGCTTCTGGGGATGATG
TGGTCCACCTCATAGTTGAAGGGGTTGTTCAGCAGATCTTCCAGAGGGATGGCTTCCAGGCTGTACAGGC
ACTTGCCTTCCTGCATGTCGTGCAGCTTGATCTTCTCGATCAGGTACTTGGCGTTCTCTTTGCCGGTGGT
CCGGATGATTTCCTCGATCCGCTCGTTGGTCTGCCGGTTCCGCTTCTGCATCTCGTTGATCATTTTCTGG
GCGTCCTTGGAGTTCTTCTCGCGGGCCAGCTCGATAATGATGTCGTTGGGCAGGCCGTACTTCTTGATGA
TGGCGTTGATCACTTTGATGCTCTGGATGAAGCTTCTCTTCACGACGGGGCTCAGGATGAAGTCGTCCAC
CAGGGTGGTGGGGATCTCTTTCTGCTGGGACAGGTCCACCTTCTTGGGCACCAGCTTCAGCCGGTTGAAG
ATAGCGATCTGGTTGTCGTTGGTGTGCCACAGCTCGTCCAGGATCAGGTTGATGGCCTTCAGGCTCAGGT
TGTGGGTGCCGGTATAGCCCTTCAGATTAGAGATCTGCTCGATCTCTTCCTGGGTCAGCTCGGAGTTCAG
ATTGGTCAGTTCTTCCTGGATGTCCTCGCTGCTCTGGTAGATGGTCAGGATCTTGGCAATCTGATCCAGC
AGCTCGGCGTTCTCAATAATCTCTTTCCGGGCGGTAATGTCCTTGATGTCGTGGTACACCTTCAGGTTGG
TGAACTCGGGCTTGCCGGTGCTGGTCACTCTGTAGCCCTTAATATCCTCTTCGTTCACGAGGATTTCTTT
GGCGATCTGCTTCAGGGTGGGCTTCTTCTTCTGCTTGAACACGTTCTCGATGATCTGGAACTTCTCGTAA
TATTCCAGCTTCTCGTTCTCGTCCCTGGTGATCACGAGATTGTTCAGGTCGTTCAGGGCGTTGTACAGGT
CGGCGTTGTAGGCGTACTTCACGCTCCGCAGTTCCTCGGGGAAGTAGGTGCAGTGGCCCATCAGCATCTC
GTACCATTCTTTGATGTCCTTCCAGCCGAAGGGGCTGCCCTCGCCAGGTCCCTCATAGTAGGTCCGCCGG
GTTTCCAGCAGGTCGATGTAGGTGTCGATGAAGCTCTGGTCCAGCTGGTGGTAGGCCTTCTGCACCTTCA
GCAGCTGTTTGGCTTCTTTCACGTAGTCGCTGGTCTTGAATCTGTTGATGCTGCCCCGCACTTCGCCGTC
TTTCTTCAGCCGTTCCAGCTGCAGTTCGGCCACGTATTTCTCTTCCAGGGCCTTGCTGTTCCGGCTGATC
TGCTCTTTGGTGGACAGCTCGTTGCCGGTGTCCTCTTCCACCTCGTTCACGTTGTGCACGCCTCTTCTCT
TGGCCAGGTGCAGCAGGGCGGCAGAGAACTCTTCCTCGCTCAGCTTCTGGCTCAGGCCCTTCACTCTGGC
CTCGTAGGGGTTGATGCCGCTCAGCTCGCTGTGGTCGGTCAGCAGGTTGTAGTCGAACAGCAGCTTCTTC
ACTCTCTGGATTCTATGCCGCCTCCGCCGCTTCAGCCTTCTGGCGCCTCTCTTGCTCCGCCTGCCCTCGT
TGTTTTCCACGTTGGCCTCTTTGAACAGCCGCACGCCGGCATCGATCACGTCCCGTGTCTCGTAGTCGAT
GATGCCGTAGCCCACGCTGGTGATGCCGATGGCCAGGCCCAGGATGTAGTTCCGCTTGGCTGCTGGGACT
CCGTGGATACCGACCTTCCGCTTCTTCTTTGGGGCCATGGTGGCACCGGTCATGGTGGCGCTAGCATAAC
TTCGTATAAAGTATCCTATACGAAGTTATTTGCCTTAACCCAGAAATTATCACTGTTATTCTTTAGAATG
GTGCAAAGAATAACTTCGTATAATGTATGCTATACGAAGTTATGAATTCGATACTAGTCTCGAGTTTATT
GCAGCTTATAATGGTTACAAATAAAGCAATAGCATCACAAATTTCACAAATAAAGCATTTTTTTCACTGG
ACCGAGCGGCCGCAGGAACCCCTAGTGATGGAGTTGGCCACTCCCTCTCTGCGCGCTCGCTCGCTCACTG
AGGCCGGGCGACCAAAGGTCGCCCGACGCCCGGGCTTTGCCCGGGCGGCCTCAGTGAGCGAGCGAGCGCG
CAGCTGCCTGCAGGGGCGCCTGATGCGGTATTTTCTCCTTACGCATCTGTGCGGTATTTCACACCGCATA
[142 nt withheld, positions 4481-4622]
C
[141 nt withheld, positions 4624-4764]
CCTTTGACGTTGGAGTCCACGTTCTTT
[37 nt withheld, positions 4792-4828]
ACCCTATCTCGGGCTATTCTTTTGATTTATAAGGGATTTTGCCGATTTCGGCCTATTGGTTAAAAAATGA
GCTGATTTAACAAAAATTTAACGCGAATTTTAACAAAATATTAACGTTTACAATTTTATGGTGCACTCTC
AGTACAATCTGCTCTGATGCCGCATAGTTAAGCCAGCCCCGACACCCGCCAACACCCGCTGACGCGCCCT
GACGGGCTTGTCTGCTCCCGGCATCCGCTTACAGACAAGCTGTGACCGTCTCCGGGAGCTGCATGTGTCA
GAGGTTTTCACCGTCATCACCGAAACGCGCGAGACGAAAGGGCCTCGTGATACGCCTATTTTTATAGGTT
AATGTCATGATAATAATGGTTTCTTAGACGTCAGGTGGCACTTTTCGGGGAAATGTGCGCGGAACCCCTA
TTTGTTTATTTTTCTAAATACATTCAAATATGTATCCGCTCATGAGACAATAACCCTGATAAATGCTTCA
ATAATATTGAAAAAGGAAGAGTATGAGTATTCAACATTTCCGTGTCGCCCTTATTCCCTTTTTTGCGGCA
TTTTGCCTTCCTGTTTTTGCTCACCCAGAAACGCTGGTGAAAGTAAAAGATGCTGAAGATCAGTTGGGTG
CACGAGTGGGTTACATCGAACTGGATCTCAACAGCGGTAAGATCCTTGAGAGTTTTCGCCCCGAAGAACG
TTTTCCAATGATGAGCACTTTTAAAGTTCTGCTATGTGGCGCGGTATTATCCCGTATTGACGCCGGGCAA
GAGCAACTCGGTCGCCGCATACACTATTCTCAGAATGACTTGGTTGAGTACTCACCAGTCACAGAAAAGC
ATCTTACGGATGGCATGACAGTAAGAGAATTATGCAGTGCTGCCATAACCATGAGTGATAACACTGCGGC
CAACTTACTTCTGACAACGATCGGAGGACCGAAGGAGCTAACCGCTTTTTTGCACAACATGGGGGATCAT
GTAACTCGCCTTGATCGTTGGGAACCGGAGCTGAATGAAGCCATACCAAACGACGAGCGTGACACCACGA
TGCCTGTAGCAATGGCAACAACGTTGCGCAAACTATTAACTGGCGAACTACTTACTCTAGCTTCCCGGCA
ACAATTAATAGACTGGATGGAGGCGGATAAAGTTGCAGGACCACTTCTGCGCTCGGCCCTTCCGGCTGGC
TGGTTTATTGCTGATAAATCTGGAGCCGGTGAGCGTGGGTCTCGCGGTATCATTGCAGCACTGGGGCCAG
ATGGTAAGCCCTCCCGTATCGTAGTTATCTACACGACGGGGAGTCAGGCAACTATGGATGAACGAAATAG
ACAGATCGCTGAGATAGGTGCCTCACTGATTAAGCATTGGTAACTGTCAGACCAAGTTTACTCATATATA
CTTTAGATTGATTTAAAACTTCATTTTTAATTTAAAAGGATCTAGGTGAAGATCCTTTTTGATAATCTCA
TGACCAAAATCCCTTAACGTGAGTTTTCGTTCCACTGAGCGTCAGACCCCGTAGAAAAGATCAAAGGATC
TTCTTGAGATCCTTTTTTTCTGCGCGTAATCTGCTGCTTGCAAACAAAAAAACCACCGCTACCAGCGGTG
GTTTGTTTGCCGGATCAAGAGCTACCAACTCTTTTTCCGAAGGTAACTGGCTTCAGCAGAGCGCAGATAC
CAAATACTGTCCTTCTAGTGTAGCCGTAGTTAGGCCACCACTTCAAGAACTCTGTAGCACCGCCTACATA
CCTCGCTCTGCTAATCCTGTTACCAGTGGCTGCTGCCAGTGGCGATAAGTCGTGTCTTACCGGGTTGGAC
TCAAGACGATAGTTACCGGATAAGGCGCAGCGGTCGGGCTGAACGGGGGGTTCGTGCACACAGCCCAGCT
TGGAGCGAACGACCTACACCGAACTGAGATACCTACAGCGTGAGCTATGAGAAAGCGCCACGCTTCCCGA
AGGGAGAAAGGCGGACAGGTATCCGGTAAGCGGCAGGGTCGGAACAGGAGAGCGCACGAGGGAGCTTCCA
GGGGGAAACGCCTGGTATCTTTATAGTCCTGTCGGGTTTCGCCACCTCTGACTTGAGCGTCGATTTTTGT
GATGCTCGTCAGGGGGGCGGAGCCTATGGAAAAACGCCAGCAACGCGGCCTTTTTACGGTTCCTGGCCTT
TTGCTGGCCTTTTGCTCACATGT
Features (pLannotate 1.2.2; 20 found; start..end, strand, type, name):
      1..141     -  repeat_region  AAV2 ITR: inverted terminal repeat of adeno-associated virus serotype 2 inverted
    181..392     +  promoter       EF-1α core promoter: core promoter for human elongation factor EF-1α
    427..460     +  protein_bind   lox2272: Cre-mediated recombination occurs in the 8-bp core sequence (GGATACTT). lox2272 sites are compatible with each other, but incompatible with loxP or loxN sites (Lee and Saito, 1988). Cre recombinase
    461..510     -  intron         β-globin intron (fragment): internally truncated intron from human β-globin
    511..544     +  protein_bind   loxP: Cre-mediated recombination occurs in the 8-bp core sequence (GCATACAT). Cre recombinase
    607..623     -  CDS            VP96 (fragment): 6 tandem repeats of the minimal activation domain of herpes simplex virus VP16 (Cheng et al., 2013)
    774..821     -  CDS            nucleoplasmin NLS: bipartite nuclear localization signal from nucleoplasmin
    822..3977    -  CDS            cas9: CAS9_STAAU - Experimental evidence at protein level: Swiss-Prot protein existence level 1. CRISPR (clustered regularly interspaced short palindromic repeat) is an adaptive immune system that provides protection against mobile genetic elements (viruses, transposable elements and conjugative plasmids). CRISPR clusters contain spacers, sequences complementary to antecedent mobile elements, and target invading nucleic acids. CRISPR clusters are transcribed and processed into CRISPR RNA (crRNA). In type II CRISPR systems correct processing of pre-crRNA requires a trans- encoded small RNA (tracrRNA)
   4056..4089    -  protein_bind   lox2272: Cre-mediated recombination occurs in the 8-bp core sequence (GGATACTT). lox2272 sites are compatible with each other, but incompatible with loxP or loxN sites (Lee and Saito, 1988). Cre recombinase
   4090..4139    -  intron         β-globin intron (fragment): internally truncated intron from human β-globin
   4140..4173    -  protein_bind   loxP: Cre-mediated recombination occurs in the 8-bp core sequence (GCATACAT). Cre recombinase
   4194..4269    +  polyA_signal   SV40 poly(A) signal (fragment): SV40 polyadenylation signal
   4284..4424    +  repeat_region  AAV2 ITR: inverted terminal repeat of adeno-associated virus serotype 2 inverted
   4429..4480    -  misc_feature   bom (fragment): basis of mobility region from pBR322
   4499..4879    +  rep_origin     M13 ori (sequence partly withheld): M13 bacteriophage origin of replication; arrow indicates direction of (+) strand synthesis
   4955..5004    -  misc_feature   bom (fragment): basis of mobility region from pBR322
   5106..5141    -  CDS            rop (fragment): Rop protein, which maintains plasmids at low copy number; rop
   5236..5340    +  promoter       AmpR promoter: bla
   5341..6201    +  CDS            AmpR: β-lactamase; bla; confers resistance to ampicillin, carbenicillin, and related antibiotics
   6372..6960    +  rep_origin     ori: high-copy-number ColE1/pMB1/pBR322/pUC origin of replication
