>Addgene plasmid #113685 | pJEP308-pAAV-EFS-dSaCas9-VP64-Dio-pA | addgene full sequence | sequence record 232027 | Addgene NGS Result
ATGACCGGTGCCACCATGGCCCCAAAGAAGAAGCGGAAGGTCGGTATCCACGGAGTCCCAGCAGCCAAGC
GGAACTACATCCTGGGCCTGGCCATCGGCATCACCAGCGTGGGCTACGGCATCATCGACTACGAGACACG
GGACGTGATCGATGCCGGCGTGCGGCTGTTCAAAGAGGCCAACGTGGAAAACAACGAGGGCAGGCGGAGC
AAGAGAGGCGCCAGAAGGCTGAAGCGGCGGAGGCGGCATAGAATCCAGAGAGTGAAGAAGCTGCTGTTCG
ACTACAACCTGCTGACCGACCACAGCGAGCTGAGCGGCATCAACCCCTACGAGGCCAGAGTGAAGGGCCT
GAGCCAGAAGCTGAGCGAGGAAGAGTTCTCTGCCGCCCTGCTGCACCTGGCCAAGAGAAGAGGCGTGCAC
AACGTGAACGAGGTGGAAGAGGACACCGGCAACGAGCTGTCCACCAAAGAGCAGATCAGCCGGAACAGCA
AGGCCCTGGAAGAGAAATACGTGGCCGAACTGCAGCTGGAACGGCTGAAGAAAGACGGCGAAGTGCGGGG
CAGCATCAACAGATTCAAGACCAGCGACTACGTGAAAGAAGCCAAACAGCTGCTGAAGGTGCAGAAGGCC
TACCACCAGCTGGACCAGAGCTTCATCGACACCTACATCGACCTGCTGGAAACCCGGCGGACCTACTATG
AGGGACCTGGCGAGGGCAGCCCCTTCGGCTGGAAGGACATCAAAGAATGGTACGAGATGCTGATGGGCCA
CTGCACCTACTTCCCCGAGGAACTGCGGAGCGTGAAGTACGCCTACAACGCCGACCTGTACAACGCCCTG
AACGACCTGAACAATCTCGTGATCACCAGGGACGAGAACGAGAAGCTGGAATATTACGAGAAGTTCCAGA
TCATCGAGAACGTGTTCAAGCAGAAGAAGAAGCCCACCCTGAAGCAGATCGCCAAAGAAATCCTCGTGAA
CGAAGAGGATATTAAGGGCTACAGAGTGACCAGCACCGGCAAGCCCGAGTTCACCAACCTGAAGGTGTAC
CACGACATCAAGGACATTACCGCCCGGAAAGAGATTATTGAGAACGCCGAGCTGCTGGATCAGATTGCCA
AGATCCTGACCATCTACCAGAGCAGCGAGGACATCCAGGAAGAACTGACCAATCTGAACTCCGAGCTGAC
CCAGGAAGAGATCGAGCAGATCTCTAATCTGAAGGGCTATACCGGCACCCACAACCTGAGCCTGAAGGCC
ATCAACCTGATCCTGGACGAGCTGTGGCACACCAACGACAACCAGATCGCTATCTTCAACCGGCTGAAGC
TGGTGCCCAAGAAGGTGGACCTGTCCCAGCAGAAAGAGATCCCCACCACCCTGGTGGACGACTTCATCCT
GAGCCCCGTCGTGAAGAGAAGCTTCATCCAGAGCATCAAAGTGATCAACGCCATCATCAAGAAGTACGGC
CTGCCCAACGACATCATTATCGAGCTGGCCCGCGAGAAGAACTCCAAGGACGCCCAGAAAATGATCAACG
AGATGCAGAAGCGGAACCGGCAGACCAACGAGCGGATCGAGGAAATCATCCGGACCACCGGCAAAGAGAA
CGCCAAGTACCTGATCGAGAAGATCAAGCTGCACGACATGCAGGAAGGCAAGTGCCTGTACAGCCTGGAA
GCCATCCCTCTGGAAGATCTGCTGAACAACCCCTTCAACTATGAGGTGGACCACATCATCCCCAGAAGCG
TGTCCTTCGACAACAGCTTCAACAACAAGGTGCTCGTGAAGCAGGAAGAAGCCAGCAAGAAGGGCAACCG
GACCCCATTCCAGTACCTGAGCAGCAGCGACAGCAAGATCAGCTACGAAACCTTCAAGAAGCACATCCTG
AATCTGGCCAAGGGCAAGGGCAGAATCAGCAAGACCAAGAAAGAGTATCTGCTGGAAGAACGGGACATCA
ACAGGTTCTCCGTGCAGAAAGACTTCATCAACCGGAACCTGGTGGATACCAGATACGCCACCAGAGGCCT
GATGAACCTGCTGCGGAGCTACTTCAGAGTGAACAACCTGGACGTGAAAGTGAAGTCCATCAATGGCGGC
TTCACCAGCTTTCTGCGGCGGAAGTGGAAGTTTAAGAAAGAGCGGAACAAGGGGTACAAGCACCACGCCG
AGGACGCCCTGATCATTGCCAACGCCGATTTCATCTTCAAAGAGTGGAAGAAACTGGACAAGGCCAAAAA
AGTGATGGAAAACCAGATGTTCGAGGAAAAGCAGGCCGAGAGCATGCCCGAGATCGAAACCGAGCAGGAG
TACAAAGAGATCTTCATCACCCCCCACCAGATCAAGCACATTAAGGACTTCAAGGACTACAAGTACAGCC
ACCGGGTGGACAAGAAGCCTAATAGAGAGCTGATTAACGACACCCTGTACTCCACCCGGAAGGACGACAA
GGGCAACACCCTGATCGTGAACAATCTGAACGGCCTGTACGACAAGGACAATGACAAGCTGAAAAAGCTG
ATCAACAAGAGCCCCGAAAAGCTGCTGATGTACCACCACGACCCCCAGACCTACCAGAAACTGAAGCTGA
TTATGGAACAGTACGGCGACGAGAAGAATCCCCTGTACAAGTACTACGAGGAAACCGGGAACTACCTGAC
CAAGTACTCCAAAAAGGACAACGGCCCCGTGATCAAGAAGATTAAGTATTACGGCAACAAACTGAACGCC
CATCTGGACATCACCGACGACTACCCCAACAGCAGAAACAAGGTCGTGAAGCTGTCCCTGAAGCCCTACA
GATTCGACGTGTACCTGGACAATGGCGTGTACAAGTTCGTGACCGTGAAGAATCTGGATGTGATCAAAAA
AGAAAACTACTACGAAGTGAATAGCAAGTGCTATGAGGAAGCTAAGAAGCTGAAGAAGATCAGCAACCAG
GCCGAGTTTATCGCCTCCTTCTACAACAACGATCTGATCAAGATCAACGGCGAGCTGTATAGAGTGATCG
GCGTGAACAACGACCTGCTGAACCGGATCGAAGTGAACATGATCGACATCACCTACCGCGAGTACCTGGA
AAACATGAACGACAAGAGGCCCCCCAGGATCATTAAGACAATCGCCTCCAAGACCCAGAGCATTAAGAAG
TACAGCACAGACATTCTGGGCAACCTGTATGAAGTGAAATCTAAGAAGCACCCTCAGATCATCAAAAAGG
GCAAAAGGCCGGCGGCCACGAAAAAGGCCGGCCAGGCAAAAAAGAAAAAGGGATCCGAGGCCAGCGGTTC
CGGACGGGCTGACGCATTGGACGATTTTGATCTGGATATGCTGGGAAGTGACGCCCTCGATGATTTTGAC
CTTGACATGCTTGGTTCGGATGCCCTTGATGACTTTGACCTCGACATGCTCGGCAGTGACGCCCTTGATG
ATTTCGACCTGGACATGCTGATTAACTCAAGATGATCTAGAACAAGTAAGGCGCGCCATAACTTCGTATA
ATGTATGCTATACGAAGTTATTAAGAGGTTTCATATTGCTAATAGCAGCTACAATCCAGCTACCATTCTG
CATAACTTCGTATAAAGTATCCTATACGAAGTTATTCCGGAGTCGACTCGAATTCCCGCGTCACGACACC
TGTGTTCTGGCGGCAAACCCGTTGCGAAAAAGAACGTTCACGGCGACTACTGCACTTATATACGGTTCTC
CCCCACCCTCGGGAAAAAGGCGGAGCCAGTACACGACATCACTTTCCCAGTTTACCCCGCGCCACCTTCT
CTAGGCACCCGTTCAATTGCCGACCCCTCCCCCCAACTTCTCGGGGACTGTGGGCGATGTGCGCTCTGCC
CACTGACGGGCACCGGAGCCACTCGAACGCGTGCGGCCGCAGGAACCCCTAGTGATGGAGTTGGCCACTC
CCTCTCTGCGCGCTCGCTCGCTCACTGAGGCCGGGCGACCAAAGGTCGCCCGACGCCCGGGCGGCCTCAG
TGAGCGAGCGAGCGCGCAGCTGCCTGCAGGACATGTGAGCAAAAGGCCAGCAAAAGGCCAGGAACCGTAA
AAAGGCCGCGTTGCTGGCGTTTTTCCATAGGCTCCGCCCCCCTGACGAGCATCACAAAAATCGACGCTCA
AGTCAGAGGTGGCGAAACCCGACAGGACTATAAAGATACCAGGCGTTTCCCCCTGGAAGCTCCCTCGTGC
GCTCTCCTGTTCCGACCCTGCCGCTTACCGGATACCTGTCCGCCTTTCTCCCTTCGGGAAGCGTGGCGCT
TTCTCATAGCTCACGCTGTAGGTATCTCAGTTCGGTGTAGGTCGTTCGCTCCAAGCTGGGCTGTGTGCAC
GAACCCCCCGTTCAGCCCGACCGCTGCGCCTTATCCGGTAACTATCGTCTTGAGTCCAACCCGGTAAGAC
ACGACTTATCGCCACTGGCAGCAGCCACTGGTAACAGGATTAGCAGAGCGAGGTATGTAGGCGGTGCTAC
AGAGTTCTTGAAGTGGTGGCCTAACTACGGCTACACTAGAAGAACAGTATTTGGTATCTGCGCTCTGCTG
AAGCCAGTTACCTTCGGAAAAAGAGTTGGTAGCTCTTGATCCGGCAAACAAACCACCGCTGGTAGCGGTG
GTTTTTTTGTTTGCAAGCAGCAGATTACGCGCAGAAAAAAAGGATCTCAAGAAGATCCTTTGATCTTTTC
TACGGGGTCTGACGCTCAGTGGAACGAAAACTCACGTTAAGGGATTTTGGTCATGAGATTATCAAAAAGG
ATCTTCACCTAGATCCTTTTAAATTAAAAATGAAGTTTTAAATCAATCTAAAGTATATATGAGTAAACTT
GGTCTGACAGTTACCAATGCTTAATCAGTGAGGCACCTATCTCAGCGATCTGTCTATTTCGTTCATCCAT
AGTTGCCTGACTCCCCGTCGTGTAGATAACTACGATACGGGAGGGCTTACCATCTGGCCCCAGTGCTGCA
ATGATACCGCGAGACCCACGCTCACCGGCTCCAGATTTATCAGCAATAAACCAGCCAGCCGGAAGGGCCG
AGCGCAGAAGTGGTCCTGCAACTTTATCCGCCTCCATCCAGTCTATTAATTGTTGCCGGGAAGCTAGAGT
AAGTAGTTCGCCAGTTAATAGTTTGCGCAACGTTGTTGCCATTGCTACAGGCATCGTGGTGTCACGCTCG
TCGTTTGGTATGGCTTCATTCAGCTCCGGTTCCCAACGATCAAGGCGAGTTACATGATCCCCCATGTTGT
GCAAAAAAGCGGTTAGCTCCTTCGGTCCTCCGATCGTTGTCAGAAGTAAGTTGGCCGCAGTGTTATCACT
CATGGTTATGGCAGCACTGCATAATTCTCTTACTGTCATGCCATCCGTAAGATGCTTTTCTGTGACTGGT
GAGTACTCAACCAAGTCATTCTGAGAATAGTGTATGCGGCGACCGAGTTGCTCTTGCCCGGCGTCAATAC
GGGATAATACCGCGCCACATAGCAGAACTTTAAAAGTGCTCATCATTGGAAAACGTTCTTCGGGGCGAAA
ACTCTCAAGGATCTTACCGCTGTTGAGATCCAGTTCGATGTAACCCACTCGTGCACCCAACTGATCTTCA
GCATCTTTTACTTTCACCAGCGTTTCTGGGTGAGCAAAAACAGGAAGGCAAAATGCCGCAAAAAAGGGAA
TAAGGGCGACACGGAAATGTTGAATACTCATACTCTTCCTTTTTCAATATTATTGAAGCATTTATCAGGG
TTATTGTCTCATGAGCGGATACATATTTGAATGTATTTAGAAAAATAAACAAATAGGGGTTCCGCGCACA
TTTCCCCGAAAAGTGCCACCTGACGTCTAAGAAACCATTATTATCATGACATTAACCTATAAAAATAGGC
GTATCACGAGGCCCTTTCGTCTCGCGCGTTTCGGTGATGACGGTGAAAACCTCTGACACATGCAGCTCCC
GGAGACGGTCACAGCTTGTCTGTAAGCGGATGCCGGGAGCAGACAAGCCCGTCAGGGCGCGTCAGCGGGT
GTTGGCGGGTGTCGGGGCTGGCTTAACTATGCGGCATCAGAGCAGATTGTACTGAGAGTGCACCATAAAA
TTGTAAACGTTAATATTTTGTTAAAATTCGCGTTAAATTTTTGTTAAATCAGCTCATTTTTTAACCAATA
GACCGAAATCGGCAAAATCCCTTATAAATCAAAAGAATAGCCCGAGATAGAGT
[37 nt withheld, positions 6214-6250]
AAAGAACGTGGACTCCAACGTCAAAGG
[141 nt withheld, positions 6278-6418]
G
[46 nt withheld, positions 6420-6465]
A
[95 nt withheld, positions 6467-6561]
TATGCGGTGTGAAATACCGCACAGATGCGTAAGGAGAAAATACCGCATCAGGCGCCCCTGCAGGCAGCTG
CGCGCTCGCTCGCTCACTGAGGCCGCCCGGGCAAAGCCCGGGCGTCGGGCGACCTTTGGTCGCCCGGCCT
CAGTGAGCGAGCGAGCGCGCAGAGAGGGAGTGGCCAACTCCATCACTAGGGGTTCCTGCGGCCGCTCGGT
CCAGTGAAAAAAATGCTTTATTTGTGAAATTTGTGATGCTATTGCTTTATTTGTAACCATTATAAGCTGC
AATAAACTCGAGACTAGTATCGAATTCATAACTTCGTATAGCATACATTATACGAAGTTATTCTTTGCAC
CATTCTAAAGAATAACAGTGATAATTTCTGGGTTAAGGCAAATAACTTCGTATAGGATACTTTATACGAA
GTTATGCTAGCGCCACC
Features (pLannotate 1.2.2; 21 found; start..end, strand, type, name):
     67..3222    +  CDS            cas9: CAS9_STAAU - Experimental evidence at protein level: Swiss-Prot protein existence level 1. CRISPR (clustered regularly interspaced short palindromic repeat) is an adaptive immune system that provides protection against mobile genetic elements (viruses, transposable elements and conjugative plasmids). CRISPR clusters contain spacers, sequences complementary to antecedent mobile elements, and target invading nucleic acids. CRISPR clusters are transcribed and processed into CRISPR RNA (crRNA). In type II CRISPR systems correct processing of pre-crRNA requires a trans- encoded small RNA (tracrRNA)
   3223..3270    +  CDS            nucleoplasmin NLS: bipartite nuclear localization signal from nucleoplasmin
   3421..3437    +  CDS            VP96 (fragment): 6 tandem repeats of the minimal activation domain of herpes simplex virus VP16 (Cheng et al., 2013)
   3488..3521    -  protein_bind   loxP: Cre-mediated recombination occurs in the 8-bp core sequence (GCATACAT). Cre recombinase
   3522..3571    +  intron         β-globin intron (fragment): internally truncated intron from human β-globin
   3572..3605    -  protein_bind   lox2272: Cre-mediated recombination occurs in the 8-bp core sequence (GGATACTT). lox2272 sites are compatible with each other, but incompatible with loxP or loxN sites (Lee and Saito, 1988). Cre recombinase
   3640..3851    -  promoter       EF-1α core promoter: core promoter for human elongation factor EF-1α
   3926..3953    -  repeat_region  AAV2 ITR (fragment): inverted terminal repeat of adeno-associated virus serotype 2 inverted
   3982..4009    -  repeat_region  AAV2 ITR (fragment): inverted terminal repeat of adeno-associated virus serotype 2 inverted
   4082..4670    -  rep_origin     ori: high-copy-number ColE1/pMB1/pBR322/pUC origin of replication
   4841..5701    -  CDS            AmpR: β-lactamase; bla; confers resistance to ampicillin, carbenicillin, and related antibiotics
   5702..5806    -  promoter       AmpR promoter: bla
   5901..5936    +  CDS            rop (fragment): Rop protein, which maintains plasmids at low copy number; rop
   6038..6087    +  misc_feature   bom (fragment): basis of mobility region from pBR322
   6088..6543    -  rep_origin     f1 ori (sequence partly withheld): f1 bacteriophage origin of replication; arrow indicates direction of (+) strand synthesis
   6562..6613    +  misc_feature   bom (fragment): basis of mobility region from pBR322
   6618..6758    -  repeat_region  AAV2 ITR: inverted terminal repeat of adeno-associated virus serotype 2 inverted
   6773..6848    -  polyA_signal   SV40 poly(A) signal (fragment): SV40 polyadenylation signal
   6869..6902    +  protein_bind   loxP: Cre-mediated recombination occurs in the 8-bp core sequence (GCATACAT). Cre recombinase
   6903..6952    +  intron         β-globin intron (fragment): internally truncated intron from human β-globin
   6953..6986    +  protein_bind   lox2272: Cre-mediated recombination occurs in the 8-bp core sequence (GGATACTT). lox2272 sites are compatible with each other, but incompatible with loxP or loxN sites (Lee and Saito, 1988). Cre recombinase
