[The description below was written by a language model from this plasmid's Addgene catalogue record and pLannotate feature annotations shown in this document.]
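Description:
pJEP308-pAAV-EFS-dSaCas9-VP64-Dio-pA is an AAV transfer plasmid of about 7 kb that carries a Cre-dependent CRISPR activation effector between AAV2 inverted terminal repeats, the elements needed for the cassette to be packaged into recombinant AAV particles. In bacteria it replicates from a high-copy ColE1/pUC-type origin and is selected with ampicillin through the β-lactamase gene. The backbone also contains an f1/M13 phage origin and short remnants of pBR322 sequences (bom, rop).

The payload is a catalytically inactive Staphylococcus aureus Cas9 (dSaCas9) flanked by nuclear localization signals, including a nucleoplasmin NLS, and fused at its C terminus to the VP64 transcriptional activation domain, which is built from repeats of the herpes simplex VP16 minimal activator. Expression is driven by the short EF-1α core promoter (EFS) and terminated by a compact SV40 polyadenylation signal, a choice of small regulatory parts suited to AAV's limited packaging capacity. The coding sequence sits in reverse orientation relative to the promoter and is bracketed by pairs of loxP and lox2272 sites in a DIO (double-floxed inverted open reading frame) arrangement. Without Cre no functional transcript is made. Cre recombination between the incompatible lox pairs flips the cassette into the sense orientation and locks it there, restricting dSaCas9-VP64 expression to Cre-expressing cells.

No guide RNA cassette is annotated, so the guide would presumably be supplied separately. The associated work concerns AAV-based SaCas9 systems for regulated delivery to neurons in vivo. The sequencing-derived record is slightly shorter than the depositor's sequence and shows one ITR only as fragments, while the depositor sequence shows both intact.
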