Addgene plasmid #113685: pJEP308-pAAV-EFS-dSaCas9-VP64-Dio-pA
Purpose: An EFS driven inverted de-catalyzed SaCas9 fused to the transcription activator VP64. dSaCas9-VP64 is floxed to render the system cre-dependent.
Depositing lab: Jonathan Ploski. Depositing organization: University of Texas at Dallas. Publication: The Development of an AAV-Based CRISPR SaCas9 Genome Editing System That Can Be Delivered to Neurons in vivo and Regulated via Doxycycline and Cre-Recombinase. Kumar N, Stanford W, de Solis C, Aradhana, Abraham ND, Dao TJ, Thaseen S, Sairavi A, Gonzalez CU, Ploski JE. Front Mol Neurosci. 2018 Nov 13;11:413. doi: 10.3389/fnmol.2018.00413. eCollection 2018. PubMed 30483052.
Backbone
  Vector backbone: AAV
  Backbone manufacturer: Alligent Technologies
  Backbone size w/o insert (bp): 6739
  Total vector size (bp): 7021
  Vector type: AAV, Cre/Lox, CRISPR, Synthetic Biology
Growth in bacteria
  Bacterial resistance: Ampicillin, 100 μg/mL
  Growth temperature: 30°C
  Growth strain: NEB Stable
  Copy number: High Copy
Gene/Insert
  Gene/Insert name: inverted de-catalyzed SaCas9
  Species: Synthetic
  Tag / fusion protein: VP64 (C terminal on insert); NLS (N terminal on insert); NLS (C terminal on insert)
Resource information
  A portion of this plasmid was derived from a plasmid made by: George Church, AAV_NLS-dSaCas9-NLS-VPR plasmid #68495, Cre-Lox sites from Karl Deisseroth, pAAV-Ef1a-DIO EYFP plasmid #27056
Terms and licenses: Academic/Nonprofit Terms; Industry Terms: Not Available to Industry
How to cite: pJEP308-pAAV-EFS-dSaCas9-VP64-Dio-pA was a gift from Jonathan Ploski (Addgene plasmid # 113685 ; http://n2t.net/addgene:113685 ; RRID:Addgene_113685)
